>Addgene plasmid #164846 | OA-874PA | depositor full sequence | sequence record 320195 | pBac-Nup50(AAEL005635)-Cas9-p10-UTR-Opie2-CFP
TATCCACAGAATCAGGGGATAACGCAGGAAAGAACATGTGAGCAAAAGGCCAGCAAAAGGCCAGGAACCG
TAAAAAGGCCGCGTTGCTGGCGTTTTTCCATAGGCTCCGCCCCCCTGACGAGCATCACAAAAATCGACGC
TCAAGTCAGAGGTGGCGAAACCCGACAGGACTATAAAGATACCAGGCGTTTCCCCCTGGAAGCTCCCTCG
TGCGCTCTCCTGTTCCGACCCTGCCGCTTACCGGATACCTGTCCGCCTTTCTCCCTTCGGGAAGCGTGGC
GCTTTCTCAATGCTCACGCTGTAGGTATCTCAGTTCGGTGTAGGTCGTTCGCTCCAAGCTGGGCTGTGTG
CACGAACCCCCCGTTCAGCCCGACCGCTGCGCCTTATCCGGTAACTATCGTCTTGAGTCCAACCCGGTAA
GACACGACTTATCGCCACTGGCAGCAGCCACTGGTAACAGGATTAGCAGAGCGAGGTATGTAGGCGGTGC
TACAGAGTTCTTGAAGTGGTGGCCTAACTACGGCTACACTAGAAGGACAGTATTTGGTATCTGCGCTCTG
CTGAAGCCAGTTACCTTCGGAAAAAGAGTTGGTAGCTCTTGATCCGGCAAACAAACCACCGCTGGTAGCG
GTGGTTTTTTTGTTTGCAAGCAGCAGATTACGCGCAGAAAAAAAGGATCTCAAGAAGATCCTTTGATCTT
TTCTACGGGGTCTGACGCTCAGTGGAACGAAAACTCACGTTAAGGGATTTTGGTCATGAGATTATCAAAA
AGGATCTTCACCTAGATCCTTTTAAATTAAAAATGAAGTTTTAAATCAATCTAAAGTATATATGAGTAAA
CTTGGTCTGACAGTTACCAATGCTTAATCAGTGAGGCACCTATCTCAGCGATCTGTCTATTTCGTTCATC
CATAGTTGCCTGACTCCCCGTCGTGTAGATAACTACGATACGGGAGGGCTTACCATCTGGCCCCAGTGCT
GCAATGATACCGCGAGACCCACGCTCACCGGCTCCAGATTTATCAGCAATAAACCAGCCAGCCGGAAGGG
CCGAGCGCAGAAGTGGTCCTGCAACTTTATCCGCCTCCATCCAGTCTATTAATTGTTGCCGGGAAGCTAG
AGTAAGTAGTTCGCCAGTTAATAGTTTGCGCAACGTTGTTGCCATTGCTACAGGCATCGTGGTGTCACGC
TCGTCGTTTGGTATGGCTTCATTCAGCTCCGGTTCCCAACGATCAAGGCGAGTTACATGATCCCCCATGT
TGTGCAAAAAAGCGGTTAGCTCCTTCGGTCCTCCGATCGTTGTCAGAAGTAAGTTGGCCGCAGTGTTATC
ACTCATGGTTATGGCAGCACTGCATAATTCTCTTACTGTCATGCCATCCGTAAGATGCTTTTCTGTGACT
GGTGAGTACTCAACCAAGTCATTCTGAGAATAGTGTATGCGGCGACCGAGTTGCTCTTGCCCGGCGTCAA
TACGGGATAATACCGCGCCACATAGCAGAACTTTAAAAGTGCTCATCATTGGAAAACGTTCTTCGGGGCG
AAAACTCTCAAGGATCTTACCGCTGTTGAGATCCAGTTCGATGTAACCCACTCGTGCACCCAACTGATCT
TCAGCATCTTTTACTTTCACCAGCGTTTCTGGGTGAGCAAAAACAGGAAGGCAAAATGCCGCAAAAAAGG
GAATAAGGGCGACACGGAAATGTTGAATACTCATACTCTTCCTTTTTCAATATTATTGAAGCATTTATCA
GGGTTATTGTCTCATGAGCGGATACATATTTGAATGTATTTAGAAAAATAAACAAATAGGGGTTCCGCGC
ACATTTCCCCGAAAAGTGCCACCTGACGTCTAAGAAACCATTATTATCATGACATTAACCTATAAAAATA
GGCGTATCACGAGGCCCTTTCGTCTCGCGCGTTTCGGTGATGACGGTGAAAACCTCTGACACATGCAGCT
CCCGGAGACGGTCACAGCTTGTCTGTAAGCGGATGCCGGGAGCAGACAAGCCCGTCAGGGCGCGTCAGCG
GGTGTTGGCGGGTGTCGGGGCTGGCTTAACTATGCGGCATCAGAGCAGATTGTACTGAGAGTGCACCATA
TGCGGTGTGAAATACCGCACAGATGCGTAAGGAGAAAATACCGCATCAGGCGCCATTCGCCATTCAGGCT
GCGCAACTGTTGGGAAGGGCGATCGGTGCGGGCCTCTTCGCTATTACGCCAGCTGGCGAAAGGGGGATGT
GCTGCAAGGCGATTAAGTTGGGTAACGCCAGGGTTTTCCCAGTCACGACGTTGTAAAACGACGGCCAGTG
CCAAGCTTTGTTTAAAATATAACAAAATTGTGATCCCACAAAATGAAGTGGGGCAAAATCAAATAATTAA
CTAGTGTCCGTAAACTTGTTGGTCTTCAACTTTTTGAGGAACACGTTGGACGGCAAATCGTGACTATAAC
ACAAGTTGATTTAATAATTTTAGCCAACACGTCGGGCTGCGTGTTTTTTGCGCTCTGTGTACACGTTGAT
TAACTGGTCGATTAAATAATTTAATTTTTGGTTCTTCTTTAAATCTGTGATGAAATTTTTTAAAATAACT
TTAAATTCTTCATTGGTAAAAAATGCCACGTTTTGCAACTTGTGAGGGTCTAATATGAGGTCAAACTCAG
TAGGAGTTTTATCCAAAAAAGAAAACATGATTACGTCTGTACACGAACGCGTATTAACGCAGAGTGCAAA
GTATAAGAGGGTTAAAAAATATATTTTACGCACCATATACGCATCGGGTTGATATCGTTAATATGGATCA
ATTTGAACAGTTGATTAACGTGTCTCTGCTCAAGTCTTTGATCAAAACGCAAATCGACGAAAATGTGTCG
GACAATATCAAGTCGATGAGCGAAAAACTAAAAAGGCTAGAATACGACAATCTCACAGACAGCGTTGAGA
TATACGGTATTCACGACAGCAGGCTGAATAATAAAAAAATTAGAAACTATTATTTAACCCTAGAAAGATA
ATCATATTGTGACGTACGTTAAAGATAATCATGCGTAAAATTGACGCATGTGTTTTATCGGTCTGTATAT
CGAGGTTTATTTATTAATTTGAATAGATATTAAGTTTTATTATATTTACACTTACATACTAATAATAAAT
TCAACAAACAATTTATTTATGTTTATTTATTTATTAAAAAAAAACAAAAACTCAAAATTTCTTCTATAAA
GTAACAAAACTTTTAAACATTCTCTCTTTTACAAAAATAAACTTATTTTGTACTTTAAAAACAGTCATGT
TGTATTATAAAATAAGTAATTAGCTTAACTTATACATAATAGAAACAAATTATACTTATTAGTCAGTCAG
AAACAACTTTGGCACATATCAATATTATGCTCTCGACAAATAACTTTTTTGCATTTTTTGCACGATGCAT
TTGCCTTTCGCCTTATTTTAGAGGGGCAGTAAGTACAGTAAGTACGTTTTTTCATTACTGGCTCTTCAGT
ACTGTCATCTGATGTACCAGGCACTTCATTTGGCAAAATATTAGAGATATTATCGCGCAAATATCTCTTC
AAAGTAGGAGCTTCTAAACGCTTACGCATAAACGATGACGTCAGGCTCATGTAAAGGTTTCTCATAAATT
TTTTGCGACTTTGAACCTTTTCTCCCTTGCTACTGACATTATGGCTGTATATAATAAAAGAATTTATGCA
GGCAATGTTTATCATTCCGTACAATAATGCCATAGGCCACCTATTCGTCTTCCTACTGCAGGTCATCACA
GAACACATTTGGTCTAGCGTGTCCACTCCGCCTTTAGTTTGATTATAATACATAACCATTTGCGGTTTAC
CGGTACTTTCGTTGATAGAAGCATCCTCATCACAAGATGATAATAAGTATACCATCTTAGCTGGCTTCGG
TTTATATGAGACGAGAGTAAGGGGTCCGTCAAAACAAAACATCGATGTTCCCACTGGCCTGGAGCGACTG
TTTTTCAGTACTTCCGGTATCTCGCGTTTGTTTGATCGCACGGTTCCCACAATGGTTAATTCGAGCTCGC
CCGGGGTCCTAGGTCGACGATGTAGGTCACGGTCTCGAAGCCGCGGTGCGGGTGCCAGGGCGTGCCCTTG
GGCTCCCCGGGCGCGTACTCCACCTCACCCATCTGGTCCATCATGATGAACGGGTCGAGGTGGCGGTAGT
TGATCCCGGCGAACGCGCGGCGCACCGGGAAGCCCTCGCCCTCGAAACCGCTGGGCGCGGTGGTCACGGT
GAGCACGGGACGTGCGACGGCGTCGGCGGGTGCGGATACGCGGGGCAGCGTCAGCGGGTTCTCGACGGTC
ACGGCGGGCATGTCGACGCGGCCGCATGTGAATCAACATTAGGTTGTCATGAGAAACAAACATGAATGTC
TAAATATTAAATCATGAAAATGAAAACCAACTGATTTGCTTATTAAATTCTAAATGTAGTGGCTTTAGAT
AGTCATGTGTGATAGAACATGAATGTCATGAGACTGAAATAAGAAATTTGATAGAAGAAATCTTGCTCCC
CAAAATATGGATTCGAGGCTCCTCTGCTTGTCGCAAGCTCACTTGAATTTTTTTTTTTAAAACAAATGAG
TCAGCAACAAGCGGAGCGCCGCAAATCCATAATTTGTGAAGTCTGGGATTAGCATGTTTCATTTTATTCG
AAGCTGAAAGCTAGGAAAATCTGTTAGTGGAATCCGATTTTTCTCTAACACCATGCATTACATCCAACGC
TGGAAGTAATGCATTTTATTTATAGAAAATTAGAATGAACTCCTCATATTCACTCGGACATCTTCACTAA
TAGAAAGAAAAATGACTCCGCAAATTTTCCTCTAACACTTTCAGCTTCAGAATTTGCCTCTTTACTTTGG
AACATGATGATGACTGTCGTTCGACATGAGGTCCATCCGCAATTTAGTTCGCTATGGGTTGATCACTACC
CAAGTAACCAATAAGCTGTTTATATCGGCACCAAGTCGGTTCTATAGTCGATTTAAAGGCTTGGTCGACA
GAGCCAATTGGAACTATATCGTAATAAACGGCTGTTATAAAGCCACTTTTGGCGAATTATTTGGCTGATA
AACAGCCTACTCGTACTGTGTCTCTGAAATGAGTGATGTCAAAATTTTATAGCAAGTGGCAAAAAAAAGA
GAAAAAAAAGTTGTGTATCTTCTGTTCGATTTTCATTTCTTTTATGCTCCCTCTGGAGACGTTTTTTAAT
TTCAGGCTCAAACTGCTGTCGTCTAAGTTCATATTAATGATTCCCGTCGCATTTTCTATCTGCTCCATCG
ATGCACGAGTGGATTGGGATGCTTAACGTCGTATTTAAAAGAGAAATGTTTGCAGCGATGTGTCTATTTT
TGTTCTGCTGAATCACGAGTGATGCTGGCGATGCCGGCAAGGCATTTGACCATATATGTATAGCAGCACA
AAAGAAGCGAAATCAACAGAAAAAAAATTACAATCAATTTACGAATCTGTTCACATCTTTGAGCATCTTA
AATTAAAACATTCCTGATAACGCCGTTTGTTTTGTTTTCTGCGGTGAGAGAAAAAGAGGCGGAGAGATGT
GTTTCGCTCCATTCCCTCGCATGTTGACATTTGCGTACGATATGAAATCTCTTTCGCCGTAATCCCGATT
CAGTTTTGTTTTGGTTGATAAACGTCATGACACTAGGCCGTTTAGAAGCATTGACGGTCGTTGTGTACGG
CTTATTGGCACAGGGCTTACAAGCACTAAAATAAAGCGTTATATACTCATATACGGCCAATATCAGTGCC
TGATGGTCACAGTGCCTATAAGCATTCGAAAATGTTTTATGAAGCTAGTAGGCACTGAAAATCCGTTAAA
TGTCTCATATACCGCTTATAACAGTGCTTGTTGGTTACTTCTTCTTCTTCTTTCTGGCGTTACGTCCCCA
CTGGGACAGAGCCTGCTTCTCGGCTTAGTGTTCTTATGAGCACTTCCACAGTAATTATCTGAGAGCTTAC
TATGCCAATGACCATTTTTGCATGTGTATATCGTGTGGCAGGTACGAAGATACTCTATGCCCTGGGAAAT
CGAGAAAATTTCCAACCCGAAAATATCCTCGACCGGTGGGATTCGAACCCACGACCCTCAGCTTGGTCTT
GCTGAATAGCTGCGCGTTTACCGCTACGGCTATCTGGGCCCCTGGGTAATGATTCAGAAATTTGGAACAC
GGCAATCGACAGCAAGCTCATCGATTTCAAATCGACCAACTTGAATATGATGATCATGACACAAGATAAT
CATAAGTTAAACACACTGAATCCGTGTTGGGTGATGATCCATAGCACCCATAGGTTGACGCATACGAATT
TGAAATGGAAAGCTTTAGGAAATCATGTGGAAAACTATGGAATTCATGTTGTCGGTTGATGAATCAGTCC
ATGTAGCAAAACTAAAGAATTGAATGTGTAATACACATGAAGTTTGTAAGAAAATCACAACAAATCGACA
TAGACGTTCATGAATCGATCCATAATTTTAAACACACGGATCAAGCGTGTGGATTTTTTTCAGTGGGGGG
TGGGTGGGTGTCCTCGTGGTGTTACGGCTCATACAAAATTTGTAAACTATTCATATAAAAAGCGTTACGA
GGGGGTGGGTGGGTGTCGAAAATGGCCATTTTTGGCGTTATGAAATTTGTGAATAAACCCATAGTTTATT
TCGAATACAATACTTTTCACTTTCACAGCCATAAAAAGGACGGGCTGCATTTGAAGTTTCATGACAGTCG
AATCTGGACTGCATGGGCTCATTCGCAAATTTTATAACGCTGGAGGGGGTGGATGGGTGTCCTAGGGTTG
TTACAGCTCATACAAAATTCGAAAAACATTCATACAAAATGGGTTACGAGGGGGTGGGTAGGTATGGAAA
ATGACCATTTTCGGCGTTATGAAATTTGTTGATATACCCAGACGTTGATATATATTTTTCCTCTGCGCGA
GTCTCTCTCAGGTTCCAACCAGCGAATCCCCGCTGTAACAAGCTTCGACTGTACTTTGGCCACCAGCCGC
GTAAAAGCTTCATGAACGAGCTCCTTCGCTCTGATGCATGCGCAGTCACAGGGGCTCCAGCTGTCAAATC
ATCCGGCAAAACCGAACTCAAAACAAAACGTGTTTGTGTGTTTCGTGTGTTTCCGCGCGTTGCTTTCTCT
TGGATAATTTCACAAAGTTTTCGTGAATTGTGCCGTAAAAATCGTGTTAATTCAACAGAATATTTTCTGT
AATTGTTTGCCAGACGCACACTGTTTGCACGTAAGTAAAAATCCACAAAGATTGTCAAAATTCTATCAAG
TTTTTACCGCAAAGTCTTACGTCCCTCAGAAGGCTCCACCCTGGGGAAACTCGAGATGGACTATAAGGAC
CACGACGGAGACTACAAGGATCATGATATTGATTACAAAGACGATGACGATAAGATGGCCCCAAAGAAGA
AGCGGAAGGTCGGTATCCACGGAGTCCCAGCAGCCGACAAGAAGTACAGCATCGGCCTGGACATCGGCAC
CAACTCTGTGGGCTGGGCCGTGATCACCGACGAGTACAAGGTGCCCAGCAAGAAATTCAAGGTGCTGGGC
AACACCGACCGGCACAGCATCAAGAAGAACCTGATCGGAGCCCTGCTGTTCGACAGCGGCGAAACAGCCG
AGGCCACCCGGCTGAAGAGAACCGCCAGAAGAAGATACACCAGACGGAAGAACCGGATCTGCTATCTGCA
AGAGATCTTCAGCAACGAGATGGCCAAGGTGGACGACAGCTTCTTCCACAGACTGGAAGAGTCCTTCCTG
GTGGAAGAGGATAAGAAGCACGAGCGGCACCCCATCTTCGGCAACATCGTGGACGAGGTGGCCTACCACG
AGAAGTACCCCACCATCTACCACCTGAGAAAGAAACTGGTGGACAGCACCGACAAGGCCGACCTGCGGCT
GATCTATCTGGCCCTGGCCCACATGATCAAGTTCCGGGGCCACTTCCTGATCGAGGGCGACCTGAACCCC
GACAACAGCGACGTGGACAAGCTGTTCATCCAGCTGGTGCAGACCTACAACCAGCTGTTCGAGGAAAACC
CCATCAACGCCAGCGGCGTGGACGCCAAGGCCATCCTGTCTGCCAGACTGAGCAAGAGCAGACGGCTGGA
AAATCTGATCGCCCAGCTGCCCGGCGAGAAGAAGAATGGCCTGTTCGGAAACCTGATTGCCCTGAGCCTG
GGCCTGACCCCCAACTTCAAGAGCAACTTCGACCTGGCCGAGGATGCCAAACTGCAGCTGAGCAAGGACA
CCTACGACGACGACCTGGACAACCTGCTGGCCCAGATCGGCGACCAGTACGCCGACCTGTTTCTGGCCGC
CAAGAACCTGTCCGACGCCATCCTGCTGAGCGACATCCTGAGAGTGAACACCGAGATCACCAAGGCCCCC
CTGAGCGCCTCTATGATCAAGAGATACGACGAGCACCACCAGGACCTGACCCTGCTGAAAGCTCTCGTGC
GGCAGCAGCTGCCTGAGAAGTACAAAGAGATTTTCTTCGACCAGAGCAAGAACGGCTACGCCGGCTACAT
TGACGGCGGAGCCAGCCAGGAAGAGTTCTACAAGTTCATCAAGCCCATCCTGGAAAAGATGGACGGCACC
GAGGAACTGCTCGTGAAGCTGAACAGAGAGGACCTGCTGCGGAAGCAGCGGACCTTCGACAACGGCAGCA
TCCCCCACCAGATCCACCTGGGAGAGCTGCACGCCATTCTGCGGCGGCAGGAAGATTTTTACCCATTCCT
GAAGGACAACCGGGAAAAGATCGAGAAGATCCTGACCTTCCGCATCCCCTACTACGTGGGCCCTCTGGCC
AGGGGAAACAGCAGATTCGCCTGGATGACCAGAAAGAGCGAGGAAACCATCACCCCCTGGAACTTCGAGG
AAGTGGTGGACAAGGGCGCTTCCGCCCAGAGCTTCATCGAGCGGATGACCAACTTCGATAAGAACCTGCC
CAACGAGAAGGTGCTGCCCAAGCACAGCCTGCTGTACGAGTACTTCACCGTGTATAACGAGCTGACCAAA
GTGAAATACGTGACCGAGGGAATGAGAAAGCCCGCCTTCCTGAGCGGCGAGCAGAAAAAGGCCATCGTGG
ACCTGCTGTTCAAGACCAACCGGAAAGTGACCGTGAAGCAGCTGAAAGAGGACTACTTCAAGAAAATCGA
GTGCTTCGACTCCGTGGAAATCTCCGGCGTGGAAGATCGGTTCAACGCCTCCCTGGGCACATACCACGAT
CTGCTGAAAATTATCAAGGACAAGGACTTCCTGGACAATGAGGAAAACGAGGACATTCTGGAAGATATCG
TGCTGACCCTGACACTGTTTGAGGACAGAGAGATGATCGAGGAACGGCTGAAAACCTATGCCCACCTGTT
CGACGACAAAGTGATGAAGCAGCTGAAGCGGCGGAGATACACCGGCTGGGGCAGGCTGAGCCGGAAGCTG
ATCAACGGCATCCGGGACAAGCAGTCCGGCAAGACAATCCTGGATTTCCTGAAGTCCGACGGCTTCGCCA
ACAGAAACTTCATGCAGCTGATCCACGACGACAGCCTGACCTTTAAAGAGGACATCCAGAAAGCCCAGGT
GTCCGGCCAGGGCGATAGCCTGCACGAGCACATTGCCAATCTGGCCGGCAGCCCCGCCATTAAGAAGGGC
ATCCTGCAGACAGTGAAGGTGGTGGACGAGCTCGTGAAAGTGATGGGCCGGCACAAGCCCGAGAACATCG
TGATCGAAATGGCCAGAGAGAACCAGACCACCCAGAAGGGACAGAAGAACAGCCGCGAGAGAATGAAGCG
GATCGAAGAGGGCATCAAAGAGCTGGGCAGCCAGATCCTGAAAGAACACCCCGTGGAAAACACCCAGCTG
CAGAACGAGAAGCTGTACCTGTACTACCTGCAGAATGGGCGGGATATGTACGTGGACCAGGAACTGGACA
TCAACCGGCTGTCCGACTACGATGTGGACCATATCGTGCCTCAGAGCTTTCTGAAGGACGACTCCATCGA
CAACAAGGTGCTGACCAGAAGCGACAAGAACCGGGGCAAGAGCGACAACGTGCCCTCCGAAGAGGTCGTG
AAGAAGATGAAGAACTACTGGCGGCAGCTGCTGAACGCCAAGCTGATTACCCAGAGAAAGTTCGACAATC
TGACCAAGGCCGAGAGAGGCGGCCTGAGCGAACTGGATAAGGCCGGCTTCATCAAGAGACAGCTGGTGGA
AACCCGGCAGATCACAAAGCACGTGGCACAGATCCTGGACTCCCGGATGAACACTAAGTACGACGAGAAT
GACAAGCTGATCCGGGAAGTGAAAGTGATCACCCTGAAGTCCAAGCTGGTGTCCGATTTCCGGAAGGATT
TCCAGTTTTACAAAGTGCGCGAGATCAACAACTACCACCACGCCCACGACGCCTACCTGAACGCCGTCGT
GGGAACCGCCCTGATCAAAAAGTACCCTAAGCTGGAAAGCGAGTTCGTGTACGGCGACTACAAGGTGTAC
GACGTGCGGAAGATGATCGCCAAGAGCGAGCAGGAAATCGGCAAGGCTACCGCCAAGTACTTCTTCTACA
GCAACATCATGAACTTTTTCAAGACCGAGATTACCCTGGCCAACGGCGAGATCCGGAAGCGGCCTCTGAT
CGAGACAAACGGCGAAACCGGGGAGATCGTGTGGGATAAGGGCCGGGATTTTGCCACCGTGCGGAAAGTG
CTGAGCATGCCCCAAGTGAATATCGTGAAAAAGACCGAGGTGCAGACAGGCGGCTTCAGCAAAGAGTCTA
TCCTGCCCAAGAGGAACAGCGATAAGCTGATCGCCAGAAAGAAGGACTGGGACCCTAAGAAGTACGGCGG
CTTCGACAGCCCCACCGTGGCCTATTCTGTGCTGGTGGTGGCCAAAGTGGAAAAGGGCAAGTCCAAGAAA
CTGAAGAGTGTGAAAGAGCTGCTGGGGATCACCATCATGGAAAGAAGCAGCTTCGAGAAGAATCCCATCG
ACTTTCTGGAAGCCAAGGGCTACAAAGAAGTGAAAAAGGACCTGATCATCAAGCTGCCTAAGTACTCCCT
GTTCGAGCTGGAAAACGGCCGGAAGAGAATGCTGGCCTCTGCCGGCGAACTGCAGAAGGGAAACGAACTG
GCCCTGCCCTCCAAATATGTGAACTTCCTGTACCTGGCCAGCCACTATGAGAAGCTGAAGGGCTCCCCCG
AGGATAATGAGCAGAAACAGCTGTTTGTGGAACAGCACAAGCACTACCTGGACGAGATCATCGAGCAGAT
CAGCGAGTTCTCCAAGAGAGTGATCCTGGCCGACGCTAATCTGGACAAAGTGCTGTCCGCCTACAACAAG
CACCGGGATAAGCCCATCAGAGAGCAGGCCGAGAATATCATCCACCTGTTTACCCTGACCAATCTGGGAG
CCCCTGCCGCCTTCAAGTACTTTGACACCACCATCGACCGGAAGAGGTACACCAGCACCAAAGAGGTGCT
GGACGCCACCCTGATCCACCAGAGCATCACCGGCCTGTACGAGACACGGATCGACCTGTCTCAGCTGGGA
GGCGACAAAAGGCCGGCGGCCACGAAAAAGGCCGGCCAGGCAAAAAAGAAAAAGTAATTAATTAACTAGA
ATGAATCGTTTTTAAAATAACAAATCAATTGTTTTATAATATTCGTACGATTCTTTGATTATGTAATAAA
ATGTGATCATTAGGAAGATTACGAAAAATATAAAAAATATGAGTTCTGTGTGTATAACAAATGCTGTAAA
CGCCACAATTGTGTTTGTTGCAAATAAACCCATGATTATTTGATTAAAATTGTTGTTTTCTTTGTTCATA
GACAATAGTGTGTTTTGCCTAAACGTGTACTGCATAAACTCCATGCGAGTGTATAGCGAGCTAGTGGCTA
ACGCTTGCCCCACCAAAGTAGATTCGTCAAAATCCTCAATTTCATCACCCTCCTCCAAGTTTAACATTTG
GCCGTCGGAATTAACTTCTAAAGATGCCACATAATCTAATAAATGAAATAGAGATTCAAACGTGGCGTCA
TCGTCCGTTTCGACCATTTCCGAAAAGAACTCGGGCATAAACTCTATGATTTCTCTGGACGTGGTGTTGT
CGAAACTCTCAAAGTACGCAGTCAGGAACGTGCGCGACATGTCGTCGGGAAACTCGCGCGGAAACATGTT
GTTGTAACCGAACGGGTCCCATAGCGCCAAAACCAAATCTGCCAGCGTCAATAGAATGAGCACGATGCCG
ACAATGGAGCTGGCTTGGATAGCGATTCGAGTTAACGGCCGGGGCGCGCCCATACTCGGTGGCCTCCCCA
CCACCAACTTTTTTGCACTGCAAAAAAACACGCTTTTGCACGCGGGCCCATACATAGTACAAACTCTACG
TTTCGTAGACTATTTTACATAAATAGTCTACACCGTTGTATACGCTCCAAATACACTACCACACATTGAA
CCTTTTTGCAGTGCAAAAAAGTACGTGTCGGCAGTCACGTAGGCCGGCCTTATCGGGTCGCGTCCTGTCA
CGTACGAATCACATTATCGGACCGGACGAGTGTTGTCTTATCGTGACAGGACGCCAGCTTCCTGTGTTGC
TAACCGCAGCCGGACGCAACTCCTTATCGGAACAGGACGCGCCTCCATATCAGCCGCGCGTTATCTCATG
CGCGTGACCGGACACGAGGCGCCCGTCCCGCTTATCGCGCCTATAAATACAGCCCGCAACGATCTGGTAA
ACACAGTTGAACAGCATCTGTTACAGCGACACAACATGAGCCGGTCCAACAACGCCAACGCGCCCACGCC
ATCCAACCGCCGCCGCAACCTGTCTCTGGTGCTAGCCAAAATGGTGAGCAAGGGCGAGGAGCTGTTCACC
GGGGTGGTGCCCATCCTGGTCGAGCTGGACGGCGACGTAAACGGCCACAAGTTCAGCGTGTCCGGCGAGG
GCGAGGGCGATGCCACCTACGGCAAGCTGACCCTGAAGTTCATCTGCACCACCGGCAAGCTGCCCGTGCC
CTGGCCCACCCTCGTGACCACCCTGACCTGGGGCGTGCAGTGCTTCAGCCGCTACCCCGACCACATGAAG
CAGCACGACTTCTTCAAGTCCGCCATGCCCGAAGGCTACGTCCAGGAGCGCACCATCTTCTTCAAGGACG
ACGGCAACTACAAGACCCGCGCCGAGGTGAAGTTCGAGGGCGACACCCTGGTGAACCGCATCGAGCTGAA
GGGCATCGACTTCAAGGAGGACGGCAACATCCTGGGGCACAAGCTGGAGTACAACTACATCAGCCACAAC
GTCTATATCACCGCCGACAAGCAGAAGAACGGCATCAAGGCCAACTTCAAGATCCGCCACAACATCGAGG
ACGGCAGCGTGCAGCTCGCCGACCACTACCAGCAGAACACCCCCATCGGCGACGGCCCCGTGCTGCTGCC
CGACAACCACTACCTGAGCACCCAGTCCGCCCTGAGCAAAGACCCCAACGAGAAGCGCGATCACATGGTC
CTGCTGGAGTTCGTGACCGCCGCCGGGATCACTCTCGGCATGGACGAGCTGTACAAGTAAGGCCTAGATC
ATAATCAGCCATACCACATTTGTAGAGGTTTTACTTGCTTTAAAAAACCTCCCACACCTCCCCCTGAACC
TGAAACATAAAATGAATGCAATTGTTGTTGTTAACTTGTTTATTGCAGCTTATAATGGTTACAAATAAAG
CAATAGCATCACAAATTTCACAAATAAAGCATTTTTTTCACTGCATTCTAGTTGTGGTTTGTCCAAACTC
ATCAATGTATCTTAAAGCTTAAGATCTCGGATCTGACAATGTTCAGTGCAGAGACTCGGCTACGCCTCGT
GGACTTTGAAGTTGACCAACAATGTTTATTCTTACCTCTAATAGTCCTCTGTGGCAAGGTCAAGATTCTG
TTAGAAGCCAATGAAGAACCTGGTTGTTCAATAACATTTTGTTCGTCTAATATTTCACTACCGCTTGACG
TTGGCTGCACTTCATGTACCTCATCTATAAACGCTTCTTCTGTATCGCTCTGGACGTCATCTTCACTTAC
GTGATCTGATATTTCACTGTCAGAATCCTCACCAACAAGCTCGTCATCGCTTTGCAGAAGAGCAGAGAGG
ATATGCTCATCGTCTAAAGAACTACCCATTTTATTATATATTAGTCACGATATCTATAACAAGAAAATAT
ATATATAATAAGTTATCACGTAAGTAGAACATGAAATAACAATATAATTATCGTATGAGTTAAATCTTAA
AAGTCACGTAAAAGATAATCATGCGTCATTTTGACTCACGCGGTCGTTATAGTTCAAAATCAGTGACACT
TACCGCATTGACAAGCACGCCTCACGGGAGCTCCAAGCGGCGACTGAGATGTCCTAAATGCACAGCGACG
GATTCGCGCTATTTAGAAAGAGAGAGCAATATTTCAAGAATGCATGCGTCAATTTTACGCAGACTATCTT
TCTAGGGTTAAAAAAGATTTGCGCTTTACTCGACCTAAACTTTAAACACGTCATAGAATCTTCGTTTGAC
AAAAACCACATTGTGGCCAAGCTGTGTGACGCGACGCGCGCTAAAGAATGGCAAACCAAGTCGCGCGAGC
GTCGACTCTAGAGGATCCCCGGGTACCGAGCTCGAATTCGTAATCATGGTCATAGCTGTTTCCTGTGTGA
AATTGTTATCCGCTCACAATTCCACACAACATACGAGCCGGAAGCATAAAGTGTAAAGCCTGGGGTGCCT
AATGAGTGAGCTAACTCACATTAATTGCGTTGCGCTCACTGCCCGCTTTCCAGTCGGGAAACCTGTCGTG
CCAGCTGCATTAATGAATCGGCCAACGCGCGGGGAGAGGCGGTTTGCGTATTGGGCGCTCTTCCGCTTCC
TCGCTCACTGACTCGCTGCGCTCGGTCGTTCGGCTGCGGCGAGCGGTATCAGCTCACTCAAAGGCGGTAA
TACGGT
Features (pLannotate 1.2.2; 25 found; start..end, strand, type, name):
     95..683     -  rep_origin     ori: high-copy-number ColE1/pMB1/pBR322/pUC origin of replication
    854..1714    -  CDS            AmpR: β-lactamase; bla; confers resistance to ampicillin, carbenicillin, and related antibiotics
   1715..1819    -  promoter       AmpR promoter: bla
   1914..1949    +  CDS            rop (fragment): Rop protein, which maintains plasmids at low copy number; rop
   2051..2150    +  misc_feature   bom (fragment): basis of mobility region from pBR322
   2156..2310    -  CDS            lacZα (fragment): LacZα fragment of β-galactosidase; lacZ fragment
   2314..2766    -  CDS            LEF-9 (fragment): LEF9_NPVAC - Experimental evidence at protein level: Swiss-Prot protein existence level 1. Component of the viral DNA-dependent RNA polymerase which is composed of four equimolar subunits of LEF-4, LEF-8, LEF-9, and p47. Plays an essential role in late and very late gene expression. From Autographa californica nuclear polyhedrosis virus (AcMNPV).
   2793..2996    +  CDS            FP (fragment): FP25_NPVAC - Experimental evidence at protein level: Swiss-Prot protein existence level 1. From Autographa californica nuclear polyhedrosis virus (AcMNPV).
   4094..4163    +  protein_bind   attB: attB site for the φC31 integrase (Groth et al., 2000) phage φC31 integrase
   7526..9127    +  CDS            Cas9(N): N-terminal portion of Streptococcus pyogenes Cas9 (Zetsche et al., 2015)
   9128..11626   +  CDS            Cas9(C): C-terminal portion of Streptococcus pyogenes Cas9 (Zetsche et al., 2015)
  11627..11674   +  CDS            nucleoplasmin NLS: bipartite nuclear localization signal from nucleoplasmin
  11705..12469   -  CDS            P74 (fragment): PIF0_NPVAC - Experimental evidence at protein level: Swiss-Prot protein existence level 1. Plays an essential role for oral infectivity of occlusion- derived virus (ODV) and functions also in host midgut attachment and fusion by binding to a specific host receptor. From Autographa californica nuclear polyhedrosis virus (AcMNPV).
  12372..12832   +  promoter       OpIE-2 promoter (fragment): immediate-early gene 2 from the Orgyia pseudotsugata multicapsid nucleopolyhedrovirus; strong constitutive baculovirus promoter for insect cell expression
  12846..12911   +  CDS            IE2 (fragment): VIE2_NPVOP - Protein inferred from homology: Swiss-Prot protein existence level 3. RING-finger E3 ubiquitin ligase that plays an important regulatory role during the initial stages of infection. Migrates to specific nuclear foci early in infection supposely to prepare the sites for viral replication by targeting and ubiquitinating host proteins. From Orgyia pseudotsugata multicapsid polyhedrosis virus (OpMNPV).
  12921..13640   +  CDS            ECFP: enhanced CFP mammalian codon-optimized
  13647..13730   +  CDS            large T antigen (fragment): large T antigen from SV40 (simian virus 40)
  13753..13874   +  polyA_signal   SV40 poly(A) signal: SV40 polyadenylation signal
  14568..14708   +  CDS            FP (fragment): FP25_NPVAC - Experimental evidence at protein level: Swiss-Prot protein existence level 1. From Autographa californica nuclear polyhedrosis virus (AcMNPV).
  14701..14739   -  misc_feature   MCS (fragment): pUC18/19 multiple cloning site
  14771..14793   -  protein_bind   lac operator (fragment): The lac repressor binds to the lac operator to inhibit transcription in E. coli. This inhibition can be relieved by adding lactose or isopropyl-β-D-thiogalactopyranoside (IPTG). lac repressor encoded by lacI
  14797..14827   -  promoter       lac promoter: promoter for the E. coli lac operon
  14842..14863   -  protein_bind   CAP binding site: CAP binding activates transcription in the presence of cAMP. E. coli catabolite activator protein
  14876..14968   -  CDS            lacI (fragment): lac repressor; lacI; The lac repressor binds to the lac operator to inhibit transcription in E. coli. This inhibition can be relieved by adding lactose or isopropyl-β-D-thiogalactopyranoside (IPTG).
  14970..15056   -  rep_origin     RSF ori (fragment): Plasmids containing the RSF 1030 origin of replication can be propagated in E. coli cells that contain additional plasmids with compatible origins.
