>Addgene plasmid #164846 | OA-874PA | addgene full sequence | sequence record 327852 | Addgene NGS Result
GACTATAAGGACCACGACGGAGACTACAAGGATCATGATATTGATTACAAAGACGATGACGATAAGATGG
CCCCAAAGAAGAAGCGGAAGGTCGGTATCCACGGAGTCCCAGCAGCCGACAAGAAGTACAGCATCGGCCT
GGACATCGGCACCAACTCTGTGGGCTGGGCCGTGATCACCGACGAGTACAAGGTGCCCAGCAAGAAATTC
AAGGTGCTGGGCAACACCGACCGGCACAGCATCAAGAAGAACCTGATCGGAGCCCTGCTGTTCGACAGCG
GCGAAACAGCCGAGGCCACCCGGCTGAAGAGAACCGCCAGAAGAAGATACACCAGACGGAAGAACCGGAT
CTGCTATCTGCAAGAGATCTTCAGCAACGAGATGGCCAAGGTGGACGACAGCTTCTTCCACAGACTGGAA
GAGTCCTTCCTGGTGGAAGAGGATAAGAAGCACGAGCGGCACCCCATCTTCGGCAACATCGTGGACGAGG
TGGCCTACCACGAGAAGTACCCCACCATCTACCACCTGAGAAAGAAACTGGTGGACAGCACCGACAAGGC
CGACCTGCGGCTGATCTATCTGGCCCTGGCCCACATGATCAAGTTCCGGGGCCACTTCCTGATCGAGGGC
GACCTGAACCCCGACAACAGCGACGTGGACAAGCTGTTCATCCAGCTGGTGCAGACCTACAACCAGCTGT
TCGAGGAAAACCCCATCAACGCCAGCGGCGTGGACGCCAAGGCCATCCTGTCTGCCAGACTGAGCAAGAG
CAGACGGCTGGAAAATCTGATCGCCCAGCTGCCCGGCGAGAAGAAGAATGGCCTGTTCGGAAACCTGATT
GCCCTGAGCCTGGGCCTGACCCCCAACTTCAAGAGCAACTTCGACCTGGCCGAGGATGCCAAACTGCAGC
TGAGCAAGGACACCTACGACGACGACCTGGACAACCTGCTGGCCCAGATCGGCGACCAGTACGCCGACCT
GTTTCTGGCCGCCAAGAACCTGTCCGACGCCATCCTGCTGAGCGACATCCTGAGAGTGAACACCGAGATC
ACCAAGGCCCCCCTGAGCGCCTCTATGATCAAGAGATACGACGAGCACCACCAGGACCTGACCCTGCTGA
AAGCTCTCGTGCGGCAGCAGCTGCCTGAGAAGTACAAAGAGATTTTCTTCGACCAGAGCAAGAACGGCTA
CGCCGGCTACATTGACGGCGGAGCCAGCCAGGAAGAGTTCTACAAGTTCATCAAGCCCATCCTGGAAAAG
ATGGACGGCACCGAGGAACTGCTCGTGAAGCTGAACAGAGAGGACCTGCTGCGGAAGCAGCGGACCTTCG
ACAACGGCAGCATCCCCCACCAGATCCACCTGGGAGAGCTGCACGCCATTCTGCGGCGGCAGGAAGATTT
TTACCCATTCCTGAAGGACAACCGGGAAAAGATCGAGAAGATCCTGACCTTCCGCATCCCCTACTACGTG
GGCCCTCTGGCCAGGGGAAACAGCAGATTCGCCTGGATGACCAGAAAGAGCGAGGAAACCATCACCCCCT
GGAACTTCGAGGAAGTGGTGGACAAGGGCGCTTCCGCCCAGAGCTTCATCGAGCGGATGACCAACTTCGA
TAAGAACCTGCCCAACGAGAAGGTGCTGCCCAAGCACAGCCTGCTGTACGAGTACTTCACCGTGTATAAC
GAGCTGACCAAAGTGAAATACGTGACCGAGGGAATGAGAAAGCCCGCCTTCCTGAGCGGCGAGCAGAAAA
AGGCCATCGTGGACCTGCTGTTCAAGACCAACCGGAAAGTGACCGTGAAGCAGCTGAAAGAGGACTACTT
CAAGAAAATCGAGTGCTTCGACTCCGTGGAAATCTCCGGCGTGGAAGATCGGTTCAACGCCTCCCTGGGC
ACATACCACGATCTGCTGAAAATTATCAAGGACAAGGACTTCCTGGACAATGAGGAAAACGAGGACATTC
TGGAAGATATCGTGCTGACCCTGACACTGTTTGAGGACAGAGAGATGATCGAGGAACGGCTGAAAACCTA
TGCCCACCTGTTCGACGACAAAGTGATGAAGCAGCTGAAGCGGCGGAGATACACCGGCTGGGGCAGGCTG
AGCCGGAAGCTGATCAACGGCATCCGGGACAAGCAGTCCGGCAAGACAATCCTGGATTTCCTGAAGTCCG
ACGGCTTCGCCAACAGAAACTTCATGCAGCTGATCCACGACGACAGCCTGACCTTTAAAGAGGACATCCA
GAAAGCCCAGGTGTCCGGCCAGGGCGATAGCCTGCACGAGCACATTGCCAATCTGGCCGGCAGCCCCGCC
ATTAAGAAGGGCATCCTGCAGACAGTGAAGGTGGTGGACGAGCTCGTGAAAGTGATGGGCCGGCACAAGC
CCGAGAACATCGTGATCGAAATGGCCAGAGAGAACCAGACCACCCAGAAGGGACAGAAGAACAGCCGCGA
GAGAATGAAGCGGATCGAAGAGGGCATCAAAGAGCTGGGCAGCCAGATCCTGAAAGAACACCCCGTGGAA
AACACCCAGCTGCAGAACGAGAAGCTGTACCTGTACTACCTGCAGAATGGGCGGGATATGTACGTGGACC
AGGAACTGGACATCAACCGGCTGTCCGACTACGATGTGGACCATATCGTGCCTCAGAGCTTTCTGAAGGA
CGACTCCATCGACAACAAGGTGCTGACCAGAAGCGACAAGAACCGGGGCAAGAGCGACAACGTGCCCTCC
GAAGAGGTCGTGAAGAAGATGAAGAACTACTGGCGGCAGCTGCTGAACGCCAAGCTGATTACCCAGAGAA
AGTTCGACAATCTGACCAAGGCCGAGAGAGGCGGCCTGAGCGAACTGGATAAGGCCGGCTTCATCAAGAG
ACAGCTGGTGGAAACCCGGCAGATCACAAAGCACGTGGCACAGATCCTGGACTCCCGGATGAACACTAAG
TACGACGAGAATGACAAGCTGATCCGGGAAGTGAAAGTGATCACCCTGAAGTCCAAGCTGGTGTCCGATT
TCCGGAAGGATTTCCAGTTTTACAAAGTGCGCGAGATCAACAACTACCACCACGCCCACGACGCCTACCT
GAACGCCGTCGTGGGAACCGCCCTGATCAAAAAGTACCCTAAGCTGGAAAGCGAGTTCGTGTACGGCGAC
TACAAGGTGTACGACGTGCGGAAGATGATCGCCAAGAGCGAGCAGGAAATCGGCAAGGCTACCGCCAAGT
ACTTCTTCTACAGCAACATCATGAACTTTTTCAAGACCGAGATTACCCTGGCCAACGGCGAGATCCGGAA
GCGGCCTCTGATCGAGACAAACGGCGAAACCGGGGAGATCGTGTGGGATAAGGGCCGGGATTTTGCCACC
GTGCGGAAAGTGCTGAGCATGCCCCAAGTGAATATCGTGAAAAAGACCGAGGTGCAGACAGGCGGCTTCA
GCAAAGAGTCTATCCTGCCCAAGAGGAACAGCGATAAGCTGATCGCCAGAAAGAAGGACTGGGACCCTAA
GAAGTACGGCGGCTTCGACAGCCCCACCGTGGCCTATTCTGTGCTGGTGGTGGCCAAAGTGGAAAAGGGC
AAGTCCAAGAAACTGAAGAGTGTGAAAGAGCTGCTGGGGATCACCATCATGGAAAGAAGCAGCTTCGAGA
AGAATCCCATCGACTTTCTGGAAGCCAAGGGCTACAAAGAAGTGAAAAAGGACCTGATCATCAAGCTGCC
TAAGTACTCCCTGTTCGAGCTGGAAAACGGCCGGAAGAGAATGCTGGCCTCTGCCGGCGAACTGCAGAAG
GGAAACGAACTGGCCCTGCCCTCCAAATATGTGAACTTCCTGTACCTGGCCAGCCACTATGAGAAGCTGA
AGGGCTCCCCCGAGGATAATGAGCAGAAACAGCTGTTTGTGGAACAGCACAAGCACTACCTGGACGAGAT
CATCGAGCAGATCAGCGAGTTCTCCAAGAGAGTGATCCTGGCCGACGCTAATCTGGACAAAGTGCTGTCC
GCCTACAACAAGCACCGGGATAAGCCCATCAGAGAGCAGGCCGAGAATATCATCCACCTGTTTACCCTGA
CCAATCTGGGAGCCCCTGCCGCCTTCAAGTACTTTGACACCACCATCGACCGGAAGAGGTACACCAGCAC
CAAAGAGGTGCTGGACGCCACCCTGATCCACCAGAGCATCACCGGCCTGTACGAGACACGGATCGACCTG
TCTCAGCTGGGAGGCGACAAAAGGCCGGCGGCCACGAAAAAGGCCGGCCAGGCAAAAAAGAAAAAGTAAT
TAATTAACTAGAATGAATCGTTTTTAAAATAACAAATCAATTGTTTTATAATATTCGTACGATTCTTTGA
TTATGTAATAAAATGTGATCATTAGGAAGATTACGAAAAATATAAAAAATATGAGTTCTGTGTGTATAAC
AAATGCTGTAAACGCCACAATTGTGTTTGTTGCAAATAAACCCATGATTATTTGATTAAAATTGTTGTTT
TCTTTGTTCATAGACAATAGTGTGTTTTGCCTAAACGTGTACTGCATAAACTCCATGCGAGTGTATAGCG
AGCTAGTGGCTAACGCTTGCCCCACCAAAGTAGATTCGTCAAAATCCTCAATTTCATCACCCTCCTCCAA
GTTTAACATTTGGCCGTCGGAATTAACTTCTAAAGATGCCACATAATCTAATAAATGAAATAGAGATTCA
AACGTGGCGTCATCGTCCGTTTCGACCATTTCCGAAAAGAACTCGGGCATAAACTCTATGATTTCTCTGG
ACGTGGTGTTGTCGAAACTCTCAAAGTACGCAGTCAGGAACGTGCGCGACATGTCGTCGGGAAACTCGCG
CGGAAACATGTTGTTGTAACCGAACGGGTCCCATAGCGCCAAAACCAAATCTGCCAGCGTCAATAGAATG
AGCACGATGCCGACAATGGAGCTGGCTTGGATAGCGATTCGAGTTAACGGCCGGGGCGCGCCCATACTCG
GTGGCCTCCCCACCACCAACTTTTTTGCACTGCAAAAAAACACGCTTTTGCACGCGGGCCCATACATAGT
ACAAACTCTACGTTTCGTAGACTATTTTACATAAATAGTCTACACCGTTGTATACGCTCCAAATACACTA
CCACACATTGAACCTTTTTGCAGTGCAAAAAAGTACGTGTCGGCAGTCACGTAGGCCGGCCTTATCGGGT
CGCGTCCTGTCACGTACGAATCACATTATCGGACCGGACGAGTGTTGTCTTATCGTGACAGGACGCCAGC
TTCCTGTGTTGCTAACCGCAGCCGGACGCAACTCCTTATCGGAACAGGACGCGCCTCCATATCAGCCGCG
CGTTATCTCATGCGCGTGACCGGACACGAGGCGCCCGTCCCGCTTATCGCGCCTATAAATACAGCCCGCA
ACGATCTGGTAAACACAGTTGAACAGCATCTGTTACAGCGACACAACATGAGCCGGTCCAACAACGCCAA
CGCGCCCACGCCATCCAACCGCCGCCGCAACCTGTCTCTGGTGCTAGCCAAAATGGTGAGCAAGGGCGAG
GAGCTGTTCACCGGGGTGGTGCCCATCCTGGTCGAGCTGGACGGCGACGTAAACGGCCACAAGTTCAGCG
TGTCCGGCGAGGGCGAGGGCGATGCCACCTACGGCAAGCTGACCCTGAAGTTCATCTGCACCACCGGCAA
GCTGCCCGTGCCCTGGCCCACCCTCGTGACCACCCTGACCTGGGGCGTGCAGTGCTTCAGCCGCTACCCC
GACCACATGAAGCAGCACGACTTCTTCAAGTCCGCCATGCCCGAAGGCTACGTCCAGGAGCGCACCATCT
TCTTCAAGGACGACGGCAACTACAAGACCCGCGCCGAGGTGAAGTTCGAGGGCGACACCCTGGTGAACCG
CATCGAGCTGAAGGGCATCGACTTCAAGGAGGACGGCAACATCCTGGGGCACAAGCTGGAGTACAACTAC
ATCAGCCACAACGTCTATATCACCGCCGACAAGCAGAAGAACGGCATCAAGGCCAACTTCAAGATCCGCC
ACAACATCGAGGACGGCAGCGTGCAGCTCGCCGACCACTACCAGCAGAACACCCCCATCGGCGACGGCCC
CGTGCTGCTGCCCGACAACCACTACCTGAGCACCCAGTCCGCCCTGAGCAAAGACCCCAACGAGAAGCGC
GATCACATGGTCCTGCTGGAGTTCGTGACCGCCGCCGGGATCACTCTCGGCATGGACGAGCTGTACAAGT
AAGGCCTAGATCATAATCAGCCATACCACATTTGTAGAGGTTTTACTTGCTTTAAAAAACCTCCCACACC
TCCCCCTGAACCTGAAACATAAAATGAATGCAATTGTTGTTGTTAACTTGTTTATTGCAGCTTATAATGG
TTACAAATAAAGCAATAGCATCACAAATTTCACAAATAAAGCATTTTTTTCACTGCATTCTAGTTGTGGT
TTGTCCAAACTCATCAATGTATCTTAAAGCTTAAGATCTCGGATCTGACAATGTTCAGTGCAGAGACTCG
GCTACGCCTCGTGGACTTTGAAGTTGACCAACAATGTTTATTCTTACCTCTAATAGTCCTCTGTGGCAAG
GTCAAGATTCTGTTAGAAGCCAATGAAGAACCTGGTTGTTCAATAACATTTTGTTCGTCTAATATTTCAC
TACCGCTTGACGTTGGCTGCACTTCATGTACCTCATCTATAAACGCTTCTTCTGTATCGCTCTGGACGTC
ATCTTCACTTACGTGATCTGATATTTCACTGTCAGAATCCTCACCAACAAGCTCGTCATCGCTTTGCAGA
AGAGCAGAGAGGATATGCTCATCGTCTAAAGAACTACCCATTTTATTATATATTAGTCACGATATCTATA
ACAAGAAAATATATATATAATAAGTTATCACGTAAGTAGAACATGAAATAACAATATAATTATCGTATGA
GTTAAATCTTAAAAGTCACGTAAAAGATAATCATGCGTCATTTTGACTCACGCGGTCGTTATAGTTCAAA
ATCAGTGACACTTACCGCATTGACAAGCACGCCTCACGGGAGCTCCAAGCGGCGACTGAGATGTCCTAAA
TGCACAGCGACGGATTCGCGCTATTTAGAAAGAGAGAGCAATATTTCAAGAATGCATGCGTCAATTTTAC
GCAGACTATCTTTCTAGGGTTAAAAAAGATTTGCGCTTTACTCGACCTAAACTTTAAACACGTCATAGAA
TCTTCGTTTGACAAAAACCACATTGTGGCCAAGCTGTGTGACGCGACGCGCGCTAAAGAATGGCAAACCA
AGTCGCGCGAGCGTCGACTCTAGAGGATCCCCGGGTACCGAGCTCGAATTCGTAATCATGTCATAGCTGT
TTCCTGTGTGAAATTGTTATCCGCTCACAATTCCACACAACATACGAGCCGGAAGCATAAAGTGTAAAGC
CTGGGGTGCCTAATGAGTGAGCTAACTCACATTAATTGCGTTGCGCTCACTGCCCGCTTTCCAGTCGGGA
AACCTGTCGTGCCAGCTGCATTAATGAATCGGCCAACGCGCGGGGAGAGGCGGTTTGCGTATTGGGCGCT
CTTCCGCTTCCTCGCTCACTGACTCGCTGCGCTCGGTCGTTCGGCTGCGGCGAGCGGTATCAGCTCACTC
AAAGGCGGTAATACGGTTATCCACAGAATCAGGGGATAACGCAGGAAAGAACATGTGAGCAAAAGGCCAG
CAAAAGGCCAGGAACCGTAAAAAGGCCGCGTTGCTGGCGTTTTTCCATAGGCTCCGCCCCCCTGACGAGC
ATCACAAAAATCGACGCTCAAGTCAGAGGTGGCGAAACCCGACAGGACTATAAAGATACCAGGCGTTTCC
CCCTGGAAGCTCCCTCGTGCGCTCTCCTGTTCCGACCCTGCCGCTTACCGGATACCTGTCCGCCTTTCTC
CCTTCGGGAAGCGTGGCGCTTTCTCATAGCTCACGCTGTAGGTATCTCAGTTCGGTGTAGGTCGTTCGCT
CCAAGCTGGGCTGTGTGCACGAACCCCCCGTTCAGCCCGACCGCTGCGCCTTATCCGGTAACTATCGTCT
TGAGTCCAACCCGGTAAGACACGACTTATCGCCACTGGCAGCAGCCACTGGTAACAGGATTAGCAGAGCG
AGGTATGTAGGCGGTGCTACAGAGTTCTTGAAGTGGTGGCCTAACTACGGCTACACTAGAAGAACAGTAT
TTGGTATCTGCGCTCTGCTGAAGCCAGTTACCTTCGGAAAAAGAGTTGGTAGCTCTTGATCCGGCAAACA
AACCACCGCTGGTAGCGGTGGTTTTTTTGTTTGCAAGCAGCAGATTACGCGCAGAAAAAAAGGATCTCAA
GAAGATCCTTTGATCTTTTCTACGGGGTCTGACGCTCAGTGGAACGAAAACTCACGTTAAGGGATTTTGG
TCATGAGATTATCAAAAAGGATCTTCACCTAGATCCTTTTAAATTAAAAATGAAGTTTTAAATCAATCTA
AAGTATATATGAGTAAACTTGGTCTGACAGTTACCAATGCTTAATCAGTGAGGCACCTATCTCAGCGATC
TGTCTATTTCGTTCATCCATAGTTGCCTGACTCCCCGTCGTGTAGATAACTACGATACGGGAGGGCTTAC
CATCTGGCCCCAGTGCTGCAATGATACCGCGAGACCCACGCTCACCGGCTCCAGATTTATCAGCAATAAA
CCAGCCAGCCGGAAGGGCCGAGCGCAGAAGTGGTCCTGCAACTTTATCCGCCTCCATCCAGTCTATTAAT
TGTTGCCGGGAAGCTAGAGTAAGTAGTTCGCCAGTTAATAGTTTGCGCAACGTTGTTGCCATTGCTACAG
GCATCGTGGTGTCACGCTCGTCGTTTGGTATGGCTTCATTCAGCTCCGGTTCCCAACGATCAAGGCGAGT
TACATGATCCCCCATGTTGTGCAAAAAAGCGGTTAGCTCCTTCGGTCCTCCGATCGTTGTCAGAAGTAAG
TTGGCCGCAGTGTTATCACTCATGGTTATGGCAGCACTGCATAATTCTCTTACTGTCATGCCATCCGTAA
GATGCTTTTCTGTGACTGGTGAGTACTCAACCAAGTCATTCTGAGAATAGTGTATGCGGCGACCGAGTTG
CTCTTGCCCGGCGTCAATACGGGATAATACCGCGCCACATAGCAGAACTTTAAAAGTGCTCATCATTGGA
AAACGTTCTTCGGGGCGAAAACTCTCAAGGATCTTACCGCTGTTGAGATCCAGTTCGATGTAACCCACTC
GTGCACCCAACTGATCTTCAGCATCTTTTACTTTCACCAGCGTTTCTGGGTGAGCAAAAACAGGAAGGCA
AAATGCCGCAAAAAAGGGAATAAGGGCGACACGGAAATGTTGAATACTCATACTCTTCCTTTTTCAATAT
TATTGAAGCATTTATCAGGGTTATTGTCTCATGAGCGGATACATATTTGAATGTATTTAGAAAAATAAAC
AAATAGGGGTTCCGCGCACATTTCCCCGAAAAGTGCCACCTGACGTCTAAGAAACCATTATTATCATGAC
ATTAACCTATAAAAATAGGCGTATCACGAGGCCCTTTCGTCTCGCGCGTTTCGGTGATGACGGTGAAAAC
CTCTGACACATGCAGCTCCCGGAGACGGTCACAGCTTGTCTGTAAGCGGATGCCGGGAGCAGACAAGCCC
GTCAGGGCGCGTCAGCGGGTGTTGGCGGGTGTCGGGGCTGGCTTAACTATGCGGCATCAGAGCAGATTGT
ACTGAGAGTGCACCATATGCGGTGTGAAATACCGCACAGATGCGTAAGGAGAAAATACCGCATCAGGCGC
CATTCGCCATTCAGGCTGCGCAACTGTTGGGAAGGGCGATCGGTGCGGGCCTCTTCGCTATTACGCCAGC
TGGCGAAAGGGGGATGTGCTGCAAGGCGATTAAGTTGGGTAACGCCAGGGTTTTCCCAGTCACGACGTTG
TAAAACGACGGCCAGTGCCAAGCTTTGTTTAAAAATATAACAAAATTGTGATCCCACAAAATGAAGTGGG
GCAAAATCAAATAATTAATAGTGTCCGTAAACTTGTTGGTCTTCAACTTTTTGAGGAACACGTTGGACGG
CAAATCCGTGACTATAACACAAGTTGATTTAATAATTTTAGCCAACACGTCGGGCTGCGTGTTTTTTGCC
GACGCGTCTGTGTACACGTTGATTAACTGGTCGATTAAACTGTTGAAATAATTTAATTTTTGGTTCTTCT
TTAAATCTGTGATGAAATTTTTTAAAATAACTTTAAATTCTTCATTGGTAAAAAATGCCACGTTTTGCAA
CTTGTGAGGGTCTAATATGAGGTCAAACTCAGTAGGAGTTTTATCCAAAAAAGAAAACATGATTACGTCT
GTACACGAACGCGTATTAACGCAGAGTGCAAAGTATAAGAGGGTTAAAAAATATATTTTACGCACCATAT
ACGCATCGGGTTGATATCGTTAATATGGATCAATTTGAACAGTTGATTAACGTGTCTCTGCTCAAGTCTT
TGATCAAAACGCAAATCGACGAAAATGTGTCGGACAATATCAAGTCGATGAGCGAAAAACTAAAAAGGCT
AGAATACGACAATCTCACAGACAGCGTTGAGATATACGGTATTCACGACAGCAGGCTGAATAATAAAAAA
ATTAGAAACTATTATTTAACCCTAGAAAGATAATCATATTGTGACGTACGTTAAAGATAATCATGCGTAA
AATTGACGCATGTGTTTTATCGGTCTGTATATCGAGGTTTATTTATTAATTTGAATAGATATTAAGTTTT
ATTATATTTACACTTACATACTAATAATAAATTCAACAAACAATTTATTTATGTTTATTTATTTATTAAA
AAAAAACAAAAACTCAAAATTTCTTCTATAAAGTAACAAAACTTTTAAACATTCTCTCTTTTACAAAAAT
AAACTTATTTTGTACTTTAAAAACAGTCATGTTGTATTATAAAATAAGTAATTAGCTTAACTTATACATA
ATAGAAACAAATTATACTTATTAGTCAGTCAGAAACAACTTTGGCACATATCAATATTATGCTCTCGACA
AATAACTTTTTTGCATTTTTTGCACGATGCATTTGCCTTTCGCCTTATTTTAGAGGGGCAGTAAGTACAG
TAAGTACGTTTTTTCATTACTGGCTCTTCAGTACTGTCATCTGATGTACCAGGCACTTCATTTGGCAAAA
TATTAGAGATATTATCGCGCAAATATCTCTTCAAAGTAGGAGCTTCTAAACGCTTACGCATAAACGATGA
CGTCAGGCTCATGTAAAGGTTTCTCATAAATTTTTTGCGACTTTGAACCTTTTCTCCCTTGCTACTGACA
TTATGGCTGTATATAATAAAAGAATTTATGCAGGCAATGTTTATCATTCCGTACAATAATGCCATAGGCC
ACCTATTCGTCTTCCTACTGCAGGTCATCACAGAACACATTTGGTCTAGCGTGTCCACTCCGCCTTTAGT
TTGATTATAATACATAACCATTTGCGGTTTACCGGTACTTTCGTTGATAGAAGCATCCTCATCACAAGAT
GATAATAAGTATACCATCTTAGCTGGCTTCGGTTTATATGAGACGAGAGTAAGGGGTCCGTCAAAACAAA
ACATCGATGTTCCCACTGGCCTGGAGCGACTGTTTTTCAGTACTTCCGGTATCTCGCGTTTGTTTGATCG
CACGGTTCCCACAATGGTTAATTCGAGCTCGCCCGGGGTCCTAGGTCGACGATGTAGGTCACGGTCTCGA
AGCCGCGGTGCGGGTGCCAGGGCGTGCCCTTGGGCTCCCCGGGCGCGTACTCCACCTCACCCATCTGGTC
CATCATGATGAACGGGTCGAGGTGGCGGTAGTTGATCCCGGCGAACGCGCGGCGCACCGGGAAGCCCTCG
CCCTCGAAACCGCTGGGCGCGGTGGTCACGGTGAGCACGGGACGTGCGACGGCGTCGGCGGGTGCGGATA
CGCGGGGCAGCGTCAGCGGGTTCTCGACGGTCACGGCGGGCATGTCGACGCGGCCGCATGTGAATCAACA
TTAGGTTGTCATGAGAAACAAACATGAATGTCTAAATATTAAATCATGAAAATGAAAACCAACTGATTTG
CTTATTAAATTCTAAATGTAGTGGCTTTAGATAGTCATGTGTGATAGAACATGAATGTCATGAGACTGAA
ATAAGAAATTTGATAGAAGAAATCTTGCTCCCCAAAATATGGATTCGAGGCTCCTCTGCTTGTCGCAAGC
TCACTTGAATTTTTTTTTTTAAAACAAATGAGTCAGCAACAAGCGGAGCGCCGCAAATCCATAATTTGTG
AAGTCTGGGATTAGCATGTTTCATTTTATTCGAAGCTGAAAGCTAGGAAAATCTGTTAGTGGAATCCGAT
TTTTCTCTAACACCATGCATTACATCCAACGCTGGAAGTAATGCATTTTATTTATAGAAAATTAGAATGA
ACTCCTCATATTCACTCGGACATCTTCACTAATAGAAAGAAAAATGACTCCGCAAATTTTCCTCTAACAC
TTTCAGCTTCAGAATTTGCCTCTTTACTTTGGAACATGATGATGACTGTCGTTCGACATGAGGTCCATCC
GCAATTTAGTTCGCTATGGGTTGATCACTACCCAAGTAACCAATAAGCTGTTTATATCGGCACCAAGTCG
GTTCTATAGTCGATTTAAAGGCTTGGTCGACAGAGCCAATTGGAACTATATCGTAATAAACGGCTGTTAT
AAAGCCACTTTTGGCGAATTATTTGGCTGATAAACAGCCTACTCGTACTGTGTCTCTGAAATGAGTGATG
TCAAAATTTTATAGCAAGTGGCAAAAAAAAGAGAAAAAAAAGTTGTGTATCTTCTGTTCGATTTTCATTT
CTTTTATGCTCCCTCTGGAGACGTTTTTTAATTTCAGGCTCAAACTGCTGTCGTCTAAGTTCATATTAAT
GATTCCCGTCGCATTTTCTATCTGCTCCATCGATGCACGAGTGGATTGGGATGCTTAACGTCGTATTTAA
AAGAGAAATGTTTGCAGCGATGTGTCTATTTTTGTTCTGCTGAATCACGAGTGATGCTGGCGATGCCGGC
AAGGCATTTGACCATATATGTATAGCAGCACAAAAGAAGCGAAATCAACAGAAAAAAAATTACAATCAAT
TTACGAATCTGTTCACATCTTTGAGCATCTTAAATTAAAACATTCCTGATAACGCCGTTTGTTTTGTTTT
CTGCGGTGAGAGAAAAAGAGGCGGAGAGATGTGTTTCGCTCCATTCCCTCGCATGTTGACATTTGCGTAC
GATATGAAATCTCTTTCGCCGTAATCCCGATTCAGTTTTGTTTTGGTTGATAAACGTCATGACACTAGGC
CGTTTAGAAGCATTGACGGTCGTTGTGTACGGCTTATTGGCACAGGGCTTACAAGCACTAAAATAAAGCG
TTATATACTCATATACGGCCAATATCAGTGCCTGATGGTCACAGTGCCTATAAGCATTCGAAAATGTTTT
ATGAAGCTAGTAGGCACTGAAAATCCGTTAAATGTCTCATATACCGCTTATAACAGTGCTTGTTGGTTAC
TTCTTCTTCTTCTTTCTGGCGTTACGTCCCCACTGGGACAGAGCCTGCTTCTCGGCTTAGTGTTCTTATG
AGCACTTCCACAGTAATTATCTGAGAGCTTACTATGCCAATGACCATTTTTGCATGTGTATATCGTGTGG
CAGGTACGAAGATACTCTATGCCCTGGGAAATCGAGAAAATTTCCAACCCGAAAATATCCTCGACCGGTG
GGATTCGAACCCACGACCCTCAGCTTGGTCTTGCTGAATAGCTGCGCGTTTACCGCTACGGCTATCTGGG
CCCCTGGGTAATGATTCAGAAATTTGGAACACGGCAATCGACAGCAAGCTCATCGATTTCAAATCGACCA
ACTTGAATATGATGATCATGACACAAGATAATCATAAGTTAAACACACTGAATCCGTGTTGGGTGATGAT
CCATAGCACCCATAGGTTGACGCATACGAATTTGAAATGGAAAGCTTTAGGAAATCATGTGGAAAACTAT
GGAATTCATGTTGTCGGTTGATGAATCAGTCCATGTAGCAAAACTAAAGAATTGAATGTGTAATACACAT
GAAGTTTGTAAGAAAATCACAACAAATCGACATAGACGTTCATGAATCGATCCATAATTTTAAACACACG
GATCAAGCGTGTGGATTTTTTTCAGTGGGGGGTGGGTGGGTGTCCTCGTGGTGTTACGGCTCATACAAAA
TTTGTAAACTATTCATATAAAAAGCGTTACGAGGGGGTGGGTGGGTGTCGAAAATGGCCATTTTTGGCGT
TATGAAATTTGTGAATAAACCCATAGTTTATTTCGAATACAATACTTTTCACTTTCACAGCCATAAAAAG
GACGGGCTGCATTTGAAGTTTCATGACAGTCGAATCTGGACTGCATGGGCTCATTCGCAAATTTTATAAC
GCTGGAGGGGGTGGATGGGTGTCCTAGGGTTGTTACAGCTCATACAAAATTCGAAAAACATTCATACAAA
ATGGGTTACGAGGGGGTGGGTAGGTATGGAAAATGACCATTTTCGGCGTTATGAAATTTGTTGATATACC
CAGACGTTGATATATATTTTTCCTCTGAGCGAGTCTCTCTCAGGTTCCAACCAGCGAATCCCCGCTGTAA
CAAGCTTCGACTGTACTTTGGCCACCAGCCGCGTAAAAGCTTCATGAACGAGCTCCTTCGCTCTGATGCA
TGCGCAGTCACAGGGGCTCCAGCTGTCAAATCATCCGGCAAAACCGAACTCAAAACAAAACGTGTTTGTG
TGTTTCGTGTGTTTCCGCGCGTTGCTTTCTCTTGGATAATTTCACAAAGTTTTCGTGAATTGTGCCGTAA
AAATCGTGTTAATTCAACAGAATATTTTCTGTAATTGTTTGCCAGACGCACACTGTTTGCACGTAAGTAA
AAATCCACAAAGATTGTCAAAATTCTATCAAGTTTTTACCGCAAAGTCTTACGTCCCTCAGAAGGCTCCA
CCCTGGGGAAACTCGAGATG
Features (pLannotate 1.2.2; 24 found; start..end, strand, type, name):
    118..1719    +  CDS            Cas9(N): N-terminal portion of Streptococcus pyogenes Cas9 (Zetsche et al., 2015)
   1720..4218    +  CDS            Cas9(C): C-terminal portion of Streptococcus pyogenes Cas9 (Zetsche et al., 2015)
   4219..4266    +  CDS            nucleoplasmin NLS: bipartite nuclear localization signal from nucleoplasmin
   4297..5061    -  CDS            P74 (fragment): PIF0_NPVAC - Experimental evidence at protein level: Swiss-Prot protein existence level 1. Plays an essential role for oral infectivity of occlusion- derived virus (ODV) and functions also in host midgut attachment and fusion by binding to a specific host receptor. From Autographa californica nuclear polyhedrosis virus (AcMNPV).
   4964..5424    +  promoter       OpIE-2 promoter (fragment): immediate-early gene 2 from the Orgyia pseudotsugata multicapsid nucleopolyhedrovirus; strong constitutive baculovirus promoter for insect cell expression
   5438..5503    +  CDS            IE2 (fragment): VIE2_NPVOP - Protein inferred from homology: Swiss-Prot protein existence level 3. RING-finger E3 ubiquitin ligase that plays an important regulatory role during the initial stages of infection. Migrates to specific nuclear foci early in infection supposely to prepare the sites for viral replication by targeting and ubiquitinating host proteins. From Orgyia pseudotsugata multicapsid polyhedrosis virus (OpMNPV).
   5513..6232    +  CDS            ECFP: enhanced CFP mammalian codon-optimized
   6239..6322    +  CDS            large T antigen (fragment): large T antigen from SV40 (simian virus 40)
   6345..6466    +  polyA_signal   SV40 poly(A) signal: SV40 polyadenylation signal
   7160..7300    +  CDS            FP (fragment): FP25_NPVAC - Experimental evidence at protein level: Swiss-Prot protein existence level 1. From Autographa californica nuclear polyhedrosis virus (AcMNPV).
   7293..7331    -  misc_feature   MCS (fragment): pUC18/19 multiple cloning site
   7362..7384    -  protein_bind   lac operator (fragment): The lac repressor binds to the lac operator to inhibit transcription in E. coli. This inhibition can be relieved by adding lactose or isopropyl-β-D-thiogalactopyranoside (IPTG). lac repressor encoded by lacI
   7388..7418    -  promoter       lac promoter: promoter for the E. coli lac operon
   7433..7454    -  protein_bind   CAP binding site: CAP binding activates transcription in the presence of cAMP. E. coli catabolite activator protein
   7467..7559    -  CDS            lacI (fragment): lac repressor; lacI; The lac repressor binds to the lac operator to inhibit transcription in E. coli. This inhibition can be relieved by adding lactose or isopropyl-β-D-thiogalactopyranoside (IPTG).
   7742..8330    -  rep_origin     ori: high-copy-number ColE1/pMB1/pBR322/pUC origin of replication
   8501..9361    -  CDS            AmpR: β-lactamase; bla; confers resistance to ampicillin, carbenicillin, and related antibiotics
   9362..9466    -  promoter       AmpR promoter: bla
   9561..9596    +  CDS            rop (fragment): Rop protein, which maintains plasmids at low copy number; rop
   9698..9797    +  misc_feature   bom (fragment): basis of mobility region from pBR322
   9803..9957    -  CDS            lacZα (fragment): LacZα fragment of β-galactosidase; lacZ fragment
   9961..10428   -  CDS            LEF-9 (fragment): LEF9_NPVAC - Experimental evidence at protein level: Swiss-Prot protein existence level 1. Component of the viral DNA-dependent RNA polymerase which is composed of four equimolar subunits of LEF-4, LEF-8, LEF-9, and p47. Plays an essential role in late and very late gene expression. From Autographa californica nuclear polyhedrosis virus (AcMNPV).
  10455..10658   +  CDS            FP (fragment): FP25_NPVAC - Experimental evidence at protein level: Swiss-Prot protein existence level 1. From Autographa californica nuclear polyhedrosis virus (AcMNPV).
  11756..11825   +  protein_bind   attB: attB site for the φC31 integrase (Groth et al., 2000) phage φC31 integrase
