[The description below was written by a language model from this plasmid's Addgene catalogue record and pLannotate feature annotations shown in this document.]
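Description:
OA-874PA is a piggyBac transposon-based insect expression plasmid of about 15 kb, built on a piggyBac Nup50-Cas9 backbone for germline transformation of mosquitoes. It is maintained in E. coli as a high-copy plasmid through a ColE1/pUC-type origin and is selected with ampicillin via the β-lactamase gene. Remnants of pUC-style cloning sequence (lac promoter/operator, lacZα and lacI fragments) are also present. The short hits to AcMNPV FP25 and LEF-9 that flank the cargo probably reflect the baculovirus-derived sequence that accompanies the piggyBac arms. The annotation software does not label the transposon terminal repeats themselves.

The main payload is a full-length Streptococcus pyogenes Cas9 coding sequence, annotated as contiguous N- and C-terminal portions and followed by a C-terminal nucleoplasmin bipartite nuclear localization signal. According to the record and the depositor's sequence name, Cas9 is driven by regulatory sequence from the AAEL005635 (Nup50) gene. This promoter is not annotated, but a large unannotated stretch lies upstream of the Cas9 open reading frame. Downstream of Cas9 is the p10 3'UTR from AcMNPV, which the software picks up as an overlapping P74 fragment. A separate marker cassette follows, in which the constitutive baculovirus OpIE-2 promoter drives ECFP with an SV40 polyadenylation signal, so that transgenic individuals can be identified by cyan fluorescence. A φC31 attB site is also present and could permit site-specific integration.

The depositor and sequencing-derived records show the same feature order and differ by only a few bases. The associated publication concerns precision guided sterile male approaches to suppressing mosquito populations, consistent with use of this plasmid to generate Cas9-expressing lines.
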