Addgene plasmid #164846: OA-874PA
Purpose: Expresses AAEL005635-Cas9 with OpIE2-CFP marker
Depositing lab: Omar Akbari. Depositing organization: University of California, San Diego (UCSD). Publication: Suppressing mosquito populations with precision guided sterile males. Li M, Yang T, Bui M, Gamez S, Wise T, Kandul NP, Liu J, Alcantara L, Lee H, Edula JR, Raban R, Zhan Y, Wang Y, DeBeaubien N, Chen J, Sanchez C HM, Bennett JB, Antoshechkin I, Montell C, Marshall JM, Akbari OS. Nat Commun. 2021 Sep 10;12(1):5374. doi: 10.1038/s41467-021-25421-w. PubMed 34508072.
Backbone
  Vector backbone: piggyBac Nup50-Cas9
  Backbone size w/o insert (bp): 12861
  Total vector size (bp): 15056
  Vector type: Insect Expression
  Selectable markers: CFP
Growth in bacteria
  Bacterial resistance: Ampicillin, 100 μg/mL
  Growth temperature: 37°C
  Growth strain: DH5alpha
  Copy number: High Copy
Gene/Insert
  Gene/Insert name: P10-3'UTR OpIE2-CFP
  Species: Synthetic
  Insert size (bp): 2195
Terms and licenses: Academic/Nonprofit Terms; Industry Terms: Not Available to Industry
How to cite: OA-874PA was a gift from Omar Akbari (Addgene plasmid # 164846 ; http://n2t.net/addgene:164846 ; RRID:Addgene_164846)
